>Addgene plasmid #202762 | P932_CLYBL-CBX3-Cbh-Zeo-TetO-NEUROG2 | addgene full sequence | sequence record 416794 | Addgene NGS Result
GAGGGCCTATTTCCCATGATTCCTTCATATTTGCATATACGATACAAGGCTGTTAGAGAGATAATTGGAA
TTAATTTGACTGTAAACACAAAGATATTAGTACAAAATACGTGACGTAGAAAGTAATAATTTCTTGGGTA
GTTTGCAGTTTTAAAATTATGTTTTAAAATGGACTATCATATGCTTACCGTAACTTGAAAGTATTTCGAT
TTCTTGGCTTTATATATCTTGTGGAAAGGACGGACCATACTATCTAGAAATAGTTTAAGAGCTAAGCTGG
AAACAGCATAGCAAGTTTAAATAAGGCTAGTCCGTTATCAACTTGAAAAAGTGGCACCGAGTCGGTGCTT
TTTTGGCGGCCGCGACCCCAACTGGGGTAACCTTTGAGTTCTCTCAGTTGGGGTCCATAGGGATAACAGG
GTAATTTGATATCGCGCTCTTCCGCTTCCTCGCTCACTGACTCGCTGCGCTCGGTCGTTCGGCTGCGGCG
AGCGGTATCAGCTCACTCAAAGGCGGTAATACGGTTATCCACAGAATCAGGGGATAACGCAGGAAAGAAC
ATGTGAGCAAAAGGCCAGCAAAAGGCCAGGAACCGTAAAAAGGCCGCGTTGCTGGCGTTTTTCCATAGGC
TCCGCCCCCCTGACGAGCATCACAAAAATCGACGCACAAGTCAGAGGTGGCGAAACCCGACAGGACTATA
AAGATACCAGGCGTTTCCCCCTGGAAGCTCCCTCGTGCGCTCTCCTGTTCCGACCCTGCCGCTTACCGGA
TACCTGTCCGCCTTTCTCCCTTCGGGAAGCGTGGCGCTTTCTCATAGCTCACGCTGTAGGTATCTCAGTT
CGGTGTAGGTCGTTCGCTCCAAGCTGGGCTGTGTGCACGAACCCCCCGTTCAGCCCGACCGCTGCGCCTT
ATCCGGTAACTATCGTCTTGAGTCCAACCCGGTAAGACACGACTTATCGCCACTGGCAGCAGCCACTGGT
AACAGGATTAGCAGAGCGAGGTATGTAGGCGGTGCTACAGAGTTCTTGAAGTGGTGGCCTAACTACGGCT
ACACTAGAAGAACAGTATTTGGTATCTGCGCTCTGCTGAAGCCAGTTACCTTCGGAAAAAGAGTTGGTAG
CTCTTGATCCGGCAAACAAACCACCGCTGGTAGCGGTGGTTTTTTTGTTTGCAAGCAGCAGATTACGCGC
AGAAAAAAAGGATCTCAAGAAGATCCTTTGATCTTTTCTACGGGGTCTGACGCTCAGTGGAACGAAAACT
CACGTTAAGGGATTTTGGTCATGAGATTATCAAAAAGGATCTTCACCTAGATCCTTTTAAATTAAAAATG
AAGTTTTAAATCAATCTAAAGTATATATGAGTAAACTTGGTCTGACAGTTACCAATGCTTAATCAGTGAG
GCACCTATCTCAGCGATCTGTCTATTTCGTTCATCCATAGTTGCCTGACTCCCGGTCGTGTAGATAACTA
CGATACGGGAGGGCTTACCATCTGGCCCCAGTGCTGCAATGATACCGCGAGACCCACGCTCACCGGCTCC
AGATTTATCAGCAATAAACCAGCCAGCCGGAAGGGCCGAGCGCAGAAGTGGTCCTGCAACTTTATCCGCC
TCCATCCAGTCTATTAATTGTTGCCGGGAAGCTAGAGTAAGTAGTTCGCCAGTTAATAGTTTGCGCAACG
TTGTTGCCATTGCTACAGGCATCGTGGTGTCACGCTCGTCGTTTGGTATGGCTTCATTCAGCTCCGGTTC
CCAACGATCAAGGCGAGTTACATGATCCCCCATGTTGTGCAAAAAAGCGGTTAGCTCCTTCGGTCCTCCG
ATCGTTGTCAGAAGTAAGTTGGCCGCAGTGTTATCACTCATGGTTATGGCAGCACTGCATAATTCTCTTA
CTGTCATGCCATCCGTAAGATGCTTTTCTGTGACTGGTGAGTACTCAACCAAGTCATTCTGAGAATAGTG
TATGCGGCGACCGAGTTGCTCTTGCCCGGCGTCAATACGGGATAATACCGCGCCACATAGCAGAACTTTA
AAAGTGCTCATCATTGGAAAACGTTCTTCGGGGCGAAAACTCTCAAGGATCTTACCGCTGTTGAGATCCA
GTTCGATGTAACCCACTCGTGCACCCAACTGATCTTCAGCATCTTTTACTTTCACCAGCGTTTCTGGGTG
AGCAAAAACAGGAAGGCAAAATGCCGCAAAAAAGGGAATAAGGGCGACACGGAAATGTTGAATACTCATA
CTCTTCCTTTTTCAATATTATTGAAGCATTTATCAGGGTTATTGTCTCATGAGCGGATACATATTTGAAT
GTATTTAGAAAAATAAACAAATAGGGGTTCCGCGCACATTTCCCCGAAAAGTGCCACCTGACGTCGACGG
ATCGGGAGATCTCCCGATCCCCTATGGTGCACTCTCAGTACAATCTGCTCTGATGCCGCATAGTTAAGCC
AGTATCTGCTCCCTGCTTGTGTGTTGGAGGTCGCTGAGTAGTGCGCGAGCAAAATTTAAGCTACAACAAG
GCAAGGCTTGACCGACAATTGCATGAAGAATCTGCTTAGGGTTAGGCGTTTTGCGCTGCTTCGTAGGGAT
AACAGGGTAATTCATGGGTGCCAGGGCGTGCCCTTGGGCTCCCCGGGCGCGTAAAGCTTCGATGTACGGG
CCAGATATAGGACCATACTATCTAGAAATATGGAGACCAGCAGGAGAATCATGCCAATGGGCCAATATAC
ATTCTGACCCACAGTTTCATAATAAAATAAAATGGTTGTGGTTGTAAGCCACTATGTTTCAGAGTGGTTT
GTTACACAGCAATAAATAACTAATATAGTAGGCATACCATCAAGTCCAAAGTAGGTAGAGAAGAATGTAA
ATAGCAGAGCAAAACAGCATGACTGGTGGCTGGGAGGCTTAAAACTGGGACAGGATCAGAGTCATGAAAG
AAGTCAAAGAAATGGTTCAGAAGTAAGGCTGAGACTGACTTACAAAAGCTGAAAGTCCCTTTAAGTTGGT
GTTTGGTGCATTGGCAGGGGCAGGTATGGTGACTTAAAAGAGCCATGCTCAACAAGATCAAGCACAACAC
AATCACGGGTCACCCCAGCAGACCTTAGCGAGTCTAGCCATTTCTTTGGTGGTGGTCACAGTCATGCTTC
AGCCCAGTTTCCACTTGGACAAATGGTACATATTTTCAATGAGATGAAAATTAAGATACAATCCATGTGC
TCAGAGAGTGATCACAGCTCTGACTAAACACTGTGCCCCAAAGTGTTGAGGAATTGGGAAAACCTAGCTG
AGTTAGTGGTCTCTTTTCTGTTACAATAAAGCTCATAATGAAAATTAGCCTTCTTTGTTCTTCCCCAAGT
CTTTCTTTCTAGACGAAACTACTTTCAACTGTTGGAACTTCCTTACTGTTAACTTCCCCCGGGAGGTGGT
CCCTGCAGTTACGCCAATGATAACCCCCGCCAGAAAAATCTTAGTAGCCTTCCCTTTTTGTTTTCCGTGC
CCCAACTCGGCGGATTGACTCGGCCCCTTCCGGAAACACCCGAATCAACTTCTAGTCAAATTATTGTTCA
CGCCGCAATGACCCACCCCTGGCCCGCGTCTGTGGAACTGACCCCTGGTGTACAGGAGAGTTCGCTGCTG
AAAGTGGTCCCAAAGGGGTACTAGTTTTTAAGCTCCCAACTCCCCCTCCCCCAGCGTCTGGAGGATTCCA
CACCCTCGCACCGCAGGGGCGAGGAAGTGGGCGGAGTCCGGTTTTGGCGCCAGCCGCTGAGGCTGCCAAG
CAGAAAAGCCACCGCTGAGGAGACTCCGGTCACTGTCCTCGCCCCGCCTCCCCCTTCCCTCCCCTTGGGG
ACCACCGGGCGCCACGCCGCGAACGGTAAGTGCCGCGGTCGTCGGCGCCTCCGCCCTCCCCCTAGGGCCC
CAATTCCCAGCGGGCGCGGCGCGCGGCCCCTCCCCCCGCCGGGCGCGCGCCCGCTGCCCCGCCCTTCGTG
GCCGCCCGGCGTGGGCGGTGCCACCCCTCCCCCCGGCGGCCCCGCGCGCAGCTCCCGGCTCCCTCCCCCT
TCGGATGTGGCTTGAGCTGTAGGCGCGGAGGGCCGGACGCGTGCTCTAGAGGTACCCGTTACATAACTTA
CGGTAAATGGCCCGCCTGGCTGACCGCCCAACGACCCCCGCCCATTGACGTCAATAGTAACGCCAATAGG
GACTTTCCATTGACGTCAATGGGTGGAGTATTTACGGTAAACTGCCCACTTGGCAGTACATCAAGTGTAT
CATATGCCAAGTACGCCCCCTATTGACGTCAATGACGGTAAATGGCCCGCCTGGCATTGTGCCCAGTACA
TGACCTTATGGGACTTTCCTACTTGGCAGTACATCTACGTATTATTCATCGCTATTACCATGGTCGAGGT
GAGCCCCACGTTCTGCTTCACTCTCCCCATCTCCCCCCCCTCCCCACCCCCAATTTTGTATTTATTTATT
TTTTAATTATTTTGTGCAGCGATGGGGGCGGGGCGGGGCGAGGCGGAGAGGTGCGGCGGCAGCCAATCAG
AGCGGCGCGCTCCGAAAGTTTCCTTTTATGGCGAGGCGGCGGCGGCGGCGGCCCTATAAAAAGCGAAGCG
CGCGGCGGGCGGGAGTCGCTGCGCGCTGCCTTCGCCCCGTGCCCCGCTCCGCCGCCGCCTCGCGCCGCCC
GCCCCGGCTCTGACTGACCGCGTTACTCCCACAGGTGAGCGGGCGGGACGGCCCTTCTCCTCCGGGCTGT
AATTAGCTGAGCAAGAGGTAAGGGTTTAAGGGATGGTTGGTTGGTGGGGTATTAATGTTTAATTACCTGG
AGCACCTGCCTGAAATCACTTTTTTTCAGGTTGGGCCGCCATGGCCAAGTTGACCAGTGCCGTTCCGGTG
CTCACCGCGCGCGACGTCGCCGGAGCGGTCGAGTTCTGGACCGACCGGCTCGGGTTCTCCCGGGACTTCG
TGGAGGACGACTTCGCCGGTGTGGTCCGGGACGACGTGACCCTGTTCATCAGCGCGGTCCAGGACCAGGT
GGTGCCGGACAACACCCTGGCCTGGGTGTGGGTGCGCGGCCTGGACGAGCTGTACGCCGAGTGGTCGGAG
GTCGTGTCCACGAACTTCCGGGACGCCTCCGGGCCGGCCATGACCGAGATCGGCGAGCAGCCGTGGGGGC
GGGAGTTCGCCCTGCGCGACCCGGCCGGCAACTGCGTGCACTTCGTGGCCGAGGAGCAGGACGGAAGTGG
AGCTACTAACTTCAGCCTACTTAAGCAGGCTGGAGACGTGGAAGAGAACCCTGGACCTGTGTCTAAGGGC
GAAGAGCTGATTAAGGAGAACATGCACATGAAGCTGTACATGGAGGGCACCGTGGACAACCATCACTTCA
AGTGCACATCCGAGGGCGAAGGCAAGCCCTACGAGGGCACCCAGACCATGAGAATCAAGGTGGTCGAGGG
CGGCCCTCTCCCCTTCGCCTTCGACATCCTGGCTACTAGCTTCCTCTACGGCAGCAAGACCTTCATCAAC
CACACCCAGGGCATCCCCGACTTCTTCAAGCAGTCCTTCCCTGAGGGCTTCACATGGGAGAGAGTCACCA
CATACGAAGACGGGGGCGTGCTGACCGCTACCCAGGACACCAGCCTCCAGGACGGCTGCCTCATCTACAA
CGTCAAGATCAGAGGGGTGAACTTCACATCCAACGGCCCTGTGATGCAGAAGAAAACACTCGGCTGGGAG
GCCTTCACCGAGACGCTGTACCCCGCTGACGGCGGCCTGGAAGGCAGAAACGACATGGCCCTGAAGCTCG
TGGGCTGGAGCCATCTGATCGCAAACGCCAAGACCACATATAGATCCAAGAAACCCGCTAAGAACCTCAA
GATGCCTGGCGTCTACTATGTGGACTACAGACTGGAAAGAATCAAGGAGGCCAACAACGAGACCTACGTC
GAGCAGCACGAGGTGGCAGTGGCCAGATACTGCGACCTCCCTAGCAAACTGGGGCACAAGCTTAATAAAA
GGCCGGCGGCCACGAAAAAGGCCGGCCAGGCAAAAAAGAAAAAGGAATTCTAACTAGAGCCCAACTTGTT
TATTGCAGCTTATAATGGTTACAAATAAAGCAAAGCATCACAAATTTCACAAATAAAGCATTTTTTTCAC
TGCATTCTAGTTGTGGTTTGTCCAAACTCATCAATGTATCTTATCATGTCGGGGATTCTCCTAAATCAAG
ATAGAATGTGGCTTGAGCTGTAGGCGCGGAGGGCCGGACGCGTGCTCTAGAGTTTACTCCCTATCAGTGA
TAGAGAACGTATGCAGACTTTACTCCCTATCAGTGATAGAGAACGTATAAGGAGTTTACTCCCTATCAGT
GATAGAGAACGTATGACCAGTTTACTCCCTATCAGTGATAGAGAACGTATCTACAGTTTACTCCCTATCA
GTGATAGAGAACGTATATCCAGTTTACTCCCTATCAGTGATAGAGAACGTATAAGCTTTAGGCGTGTACG
GTGGGCGCCTATAAAAGCAGAGCTCGTTTAGTGAACCGTCAGATCGCCACCATGTTCGTCAAATCCGAGA
CCTTGGAGTTGAAGGAGGAAGAGGACGTGTTAGTGCTGCTCGGATCGGCCTCCCCCGCCTTGGCGGCCCT
GACCCCGCTGTCATCCAGCGCCGACGAAGAAGAGGAGGAGGAGCCGGGCGCGTCAGGCGGGGCGCGTCGG
CAGCGCGGGGCTGAGGCCGGGCAGGGGGCGCGGGGCGGCGTGGCTGCGGGTGCGGAGGGCTGCCGGCCCG
CACGGCTGCTGGGTCTGGTACACGATTGCAAACGGCGCCCTTCCCGGGCGCGGGCCGTCTCCCGAGGCGC
CAAGACGGCCGAGACGGTGCAGCGCATCAAGAAGACCCGTAGACTGAAGGCCAACAACCGCGAGCGAAAC
CGCATGCACAACCTCAACGCGGCACTGGACGCGCTGCGCGAGGTGCTCCCCACGTTCCCCGAGGACGCCA
AGCTCACCAAGATCGAGACCCTGCGCTTCGCCCACAACTACATCTGGGCACTCACCGAGACCCTGCGCCT
GGCGGATCACTGCGGGGGCGGCGGCGGGGGCCTGCCGGGGGCGCTCTTCTCCGAGGCAGTGTTGCTGAGC
CCGGGAGGCGCCAGCGCCGCCCTGAGCAGCAGCGGAGACAGCCCCTCGCCCGCCTCCACGTGGAGTTGCA
CCAACAGCCCCGCGCCGTCCTCCTCCGTGTCCTCCAATTCCACCTCCCCCTACAGCTGCACTTTATCGCC
CGCCAGCCCGGCCGGGTCAGACATGGACTATTGGCAGCCCCCACCTCCCGACAAGCACCGCTATGCACCT
CACCTCCCCATAGCCAGGGATTGTATCTAGCGACTGTGCCTTCTAGTTGCCAGCCATCTGTTGTTTGCCC
CTCCCCCGTGCCTTCCTTGACCCTGGAAGGTGCCACTCCCACTGTCCTTTCCTAATAAAATGAGGAAATT
GCATCGCATTGTCTGAGTAGGTGTCATTCTATTCTGGGGGGTGGGGTGGGGCAGGACAGCAAGGGGGAGG
ATTGGGAAGACAATAGCAGGCATGCTGGGGATGCGGTGGGCTCTATGGCTAGATAGTATGGTCAGACTGT
TATTTCTTGACTTTTAAATGTAAGATATTATCTACTGACTTCCTTCTATGTAAGATGAGGATTGAGCTCT
CTTACCCTTCTCCCATTTCCTCATCCTTCCAACATAAATATATTTTGGGATTATATCAACATTCAATGTT
ACTTAAAGTGACCTTGTAAATATTTTCACAACTGAGCCATGTTTGATTTGTATACTTATGTTTACTTTAC
TGTTTTTCCTGAAGTTAATAATTGCCTTGAATTTATTTATTTCTTTAAAAATGTTTCATTACTCAGGACT
GTAGTTTACATTACGATTCTTTGTGTTATACAGTTGATGGGTTTCTTTTCTTTCTTAATTTCTTTAAAAA
ATAGAGATGGGGTCTTACTATATTACCCAGGCTGGTCTTGAAGTCCTGGGCTCAAGTGATCTTCCTGTCT
CAGCCTACCAAGTAGCTGAGACTATAGGTGCAAAAAAGCCACTATACCTGGCTAGTTTACAGGTTTTAAC
AAATGCATTATGCCACGTATCCATTATTACAGGATCACACAAGATATTTTCATTACCCTGAAAGCATCCC
TGTGTTCCACCATATTTCTAGATAGTATGGTCTTTGGTACCAAGCTTTGCGCGGATGTATGTGTGTGCGT
GTACGTGTGTATGTGAAGATACCGCCTAGGCGCCTAGGGAATTCGCGGCCGCCTTTTGCTCACATGT
Features (pLannotate 1.2.2; 19 found; start..end, strand, type, name):
      1..241     +  promoter       U6 promoter: RNA polymerase III promoter for human U6 snRNA
    281..348     +  misc_RNA       tracrRNA (fragment): trans-activating CRISPR RNA for the Streptococcus pyogenes CRISPR/Cas9 system
    366..403     +  protein_bind   phage φC31 attP (fragment): attachment site of phage φC31 phage φC31 integrase
    620..1208    -  rep_origin     ori: high-copy-number ColE1/pMB1/pBR322/pUC origin of replication
   1379..2239    -  CDS            AmpR: β-lactamase; bla; confers resistance to ampicillin, carbenicillin, and related antibiotics
   2240..2344    -  promoter       AmpR promoter: bla
   2403..2455    -  misc_feature   bom (fragment): basis of mobility region from pBR322
   2608..2641    +  protein_bind   attB: minimal attB site for the φC31 integrase (Groth et al., 2000) phage φC31 integrase
   4117..4402    +  enhancer       CMV enhancer: human cytomegalovirus immediate early enhancer; contains an 18-bp deletion relative to the standard CMV enhancer
   4404..4518    +  promoter       chicken β-actin promoter (fragment): contains a 21-bp deletion relative to the standard chicken β-actin promoter
   4505..4631    +  promoter       chicken β-actin promoter (fragment): contains a 21-bp deletion relative to the standard chicken β-actin promoter
   4632..4859    +  intron         hybrid intron: hybrid between chicken β-actin (CBA) and minute virus of mice (MMV) introns (Gray et al., 2011)
   4871..5242    +  CDS            ble: BLE_STRHI - Experimental evidence at protein level: Swiss-Prot protein existence level 1. Binding protein with a strong affinity to the bleomycin family of antibiotics. From Streptoalloteichus hindustanus.
   5309..6016    +  CDS            mTagBFP2: enhanced monomeric blue fluorescent protein (Subach et al., 2011) mammalian codon-optimized
   6017..6064    +  CDS            nucleoplasmin NLS: bipartite nuclear localization signal from nucleoplasmin
   6083..6210    +  polyA_signal   SV40 poly(A) signal: SV40 polyadenylation signal
   6279..6558    +  promoter       TRE3GV promoter (fragment): 3rd-generation Tet-responsive promoter that can be activated by binding of Tet-On® 3G, optimized for retroviral and lentiviral vectors
   6562..7377    +  CDS            NEUROG2: NGN2_HUMAN - Also known as ATOH4, BHLHA8, NGN2. Experimental evidence at protein level: Swiss-Prot protein existence level 1. Transcriptional regulator. Involved in neuronal differentiation. Activates transcription by binding to the E box (5'- CANNTG-3'). From Homo sapiens (Human).
   7384..7608    +  polyA_signal   bGH poly(A) signal: bovine growth hormone polyadenylation signal
