[The description below was written by a language model from this plasmid's Addgene catalogue record and pLannotate feature annotations shown in this document.]
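Description:
P932_CLYBL-CBX3-Cbh-Zeo-TetO-NEUROG2 is a pUC19-based mammalian expression and donor plasmid of about 8.3 kb, designed to place a doxycycline-inducible human NEUROG2 (NGN2) cassette at the CLYBL genomic safe harbor. In bacteria it is maintained at high copy through the ColE1/pUC origin and selected with ampicillin via the β-lactamase gene.

The payload consists of two tandem, same-orientation expression units. The first is driven by the CBh promoter (CMV enhancer, chicken β-actin promoter and hybrid CBA/MVM intron) and encodes the ble gene for zeocin resistance followed by mTagBFP2 fused to a nucleoplasmin nuclear localization signal, ending in an SV40 polyadenylation signal. This gives both drug selection and a nuclear blue fluorescent marker for cells carrying the cassette; the element linking ble and mTagBFP2 is not annotated. The second unit places the 816 bp NEUROG2 coding sequence under a third-generation Tet-responsive (TRE3G-type) promoter with a bGH polyadenylation signal, so the proneural bHLH factor is expressed only when a Tet-On transactivator and doxycycline are present. No transactivator is annotated on this plasmid, so it presumably has to be supplied separately.

The name indicates a CBX3 element, likely a chromatin-opening sequence to limit silencing, and CLYBL homology arms. Neither is annotated, but unannotated stretches upstream of the CBh promoter and downstream of the bGH signal may hold them. The table also shows a U6 promoter with a partial S. pyogenes guide RNA scaffold and φC31 attP/attB sites flanking the bacterial backbone; the record does not explain their roles. The associated work used transcription factor reprogramming to generate human neurons, including retinal ganglion cells.
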