Addgene plasmid #202762: P932_CLYBL-CBX3-Cbh-Zeo-TetO-NEUROG2
Purpose: Encodes one forebrain neuron specific transcription factor under the control of a TetOn promoter at the CLYBL safe harbor
Depositing lab: Karl Wahlin. Publication: Human retinal ganglion cell neurons generated by synchronous BMP inhibition and transcription factor mediated reprogramming. Agarwal D, Dash N, Mazo KW, Chopra M, Avila MP, Patel A, Wong RM, Jia C, Do H, Cheng J, Chiang C, Jurlina SL, Roshan M, Perry MW, Rho JM, Broyer R, Lee CD, Weinreb RN, Gavrilovici C, Oesch NW, Welsbie DS, Wahlin KJ. NPJ Regen Med. 2023 Sep 29;8(1):55. doi: 10.1038/s41536-023-00327-x. PubMed 37773257.
Backbone
  Vector backbone: pUC19
  Vector type: Mammalian Expression
Growth in bacteria
  Bacterial resistance: Ampicillin, 100 μg/mL
  Growth temperature: 37°C
  Growth strain: NEB Stable
  Copy number: High Copy
Gene/Insert
  Gene/Insert name: NEUROG2 (alt name: NGN2)
  Species: H. sapiens (human)
  Insert size (bp): 816
  Entrez Gene: NEUROG2 (a.k.a. Atoh4, Math4A, NGN2, bHLHa8, ngn-2)
  Promoter: TetO
  Cloning method: Gibson Cloning
  Sequencing primers: 5′ GCTCGTTTAGTGAACCGTCAG
Terms and licenses: Academic/Nonprofit Terms; Industry Terms: Not Available to Industry
How to cite: P932_CLYBL-CBX3-Cbh-Zeo-TetO-NEUROG2 was a gift from Karl Wahlin (Addgene plasmid # 202762 ; http://n2t.net/addgene:202762 ; RRID:Addgene_202762)
